>Addgene plasmid #15814 | FCK-ChR2-GFP | depositor full sequence | sequence record 8364 | Author sequence
GTCGACGGATCGGGAGATCTCCCGATCCCCTATGGTGCACTCTCAGTACAATCTGCTCTGATGCCGCATA
GTTAAGCCAGTATCTGCTCCCTGCTTGTGTGTTGGAGGTCGCTGAGTAGTGCGCGAGCAAAATTTAAGCT
ACAACAAGGCAAGGCTTGACCGACAATTGCATGAAGAATCTGCTTAGGGTTAGGCGTTTTGCGCTGCTTC
GCGATGTACGGGCCAGATATACGCGTTGACATTGATTATTGACTAGTTATTAATAGTAATCAATTACGGG
GTCATTAGTTCATAGCCCATATATGGAGTTCCGCGTTACATAACTTACGGTAAATGGCCCGCCTGGCTGA
CCGCCCAACGACCCCCGCCCATTGACGTCAATAATGACGTATGTTCCCATAGTAACGCCAATAGGGACTT
TCCATTGACGTCAATGGGTGGAGTATTTACGGTAAACTGCCCACTTGGCAGTACATCAAGTGTATCATAT
GCCAAGTACGCCCCCTATTGACGTCAATGACGGTAAATGGCCCGCCTGGCATTATGCCCAGTACATGACC
TTATGGGACTTTCCTACTTGGCAGTACATCTACGTATTAGTCATCGCTATTACCATGGTGATGCGGTTTT
GGCAGTACATCAATGGGCGTGGATAGCGGTTTGACTCACGGGGATTTCCAAGTCTCCACCCCATTGACGT
CAATGGGAGTTTGTTTTGGCACCAAAATCAACGGGACTTTCCAAAATGTCGTAACAACTCCGCCCCATTG
ACGCAAATGGGCGGTAGGCGTGTACGGTGGGAGGTCTATATAAGCAGCGCGTTTTGCCTGTACTGGGTCT
CTCTGGTTAGACCAGATCTGAGCCTGGGAGCTCTCTGGCTAACTAGGGAACCCACTGCTTAAGCCTCAAT
AAAGCTTGCCTTGAGTGCTTCAAGTAGTGTGTGCCCGTCTGTTGTGTGACTCTGGTAACTAGAGATCCCT
CAGACCCTTTTAGTCAGTGTGGAAAATCTCTAGCAGTGGCGCCCGAACAGGGACTTGAAAGCGAAAGGGA
AACCAGAGGAGCTCTCTCGACGCAGGACTCGGCTTGCTGAAGCGCGCACGGCAAGAGGCGAGGGGCGGCG
ACTGGTGAGTACGCCAAAAATTTTGACTAGCGGAGGCTAGAAGGAGAGAGATGGGTGCGAGAGCGTCAGT
ATTAAGCGGGGGAGAATTAGATCGCGATGGGAAAAAATTCGGTTAAGGCCAGGGGGAAAGAAAAAATATA
AATTAAAACATATAGTATGGGCAAGCAGGGAGCTAGAACGATTCGCAGTTAATCCTGGCCTGTTAGAAAC
ATCAGAAGGCTGTAGACAAATACTGGGACAGCTACAACCATCCCTTCAGACAGGATCAGAAGAACTTAGA
TCATTATATAATACAGTAGCAACCCTCTATTGTGTGCATCAAAGGATAGAGATAAAAGACACCAAGGAAG
CTTTAGACAAGATAGAGGAAGAGCAAAACAAAAGTAAGACCACCGCACAGCAAGCGGCCGCTGATCTTCA
GACCTGGAGGAGGAGATATGAGGGACAATTGGAGAAGTGAATTATATAAATATAAAGTAGTAAAAATTGA
ACCATTAGGAGTAGCACCCACCAAGGCAAAGAGAAGAGTGGTGCAGAGAGAAAAAAGAGCAGTGGGAATA
GGAGCTTTGTTCCTTGGGTTCTTGGGAGCAGCAGGAAGCACTATGGGCGCAGCGTCAATGACGCTGACGG
TACAGGCCAGACAATTATTGTCTGGTATAGTGCAGCAGCAGAACAATTTGCTGAGGGCTATTGAGGCGCA
ACAGCATCTGTTGCAACTCACAGTCTGGGGCATCAAGCAGCTCCAGGCAAGAATCCTGGCTGTGGAAAGA
TACCTAAAGGATCAACAGCTCCTGGGGATTTGGGGTTGCTCTGGAAAACTCATTTGCACCACTGCTGTGC
CTTGGAATGCTAGTTGGAGTAATAAATCTCTGGAACAGATTTGGAATCACACGACCTGGATGGAGTGGGA
CAGAGAAATTAACAATTACACAAGCTTAATACACTCCTTAATTGAAGAATCGCAAAACCAGCAAGAAAAG
AATGAACAAGAATTATTGGAATTAGATAAATGGGCAAGTTTGTGGAATTGGTTTAACATAACAAATTGGC
TGTGGTATATAAAATTATTCATAATGATAGTAGGAGGCTTGGTAGGTTTAAGAATAGTTTTTGCTGTACT
TTCTATAGTGAATAGAGTTAGGCAGGGATATTCACCATTATCGTTTCAGACCCACCTCCCAACCCCGAGG
GGACCCGACAGGCCCGAAGGAATAGAAGAAGAAGGTGGAGAGAGAGACAGAGACAGATCCATTCGATTAG
TGAACGGATCGGCACTGCGTGCGCCAATTCTGCAGACAAATGGCAGTATTCATCCACAATTTTAAAAGAA
AAGGGGGGATTGGGGGGTACAGTGCAGGGGAAAGAATAGTAGACATAATAGCAACAGACATACAAACTAA
AGAATTACAAAAACAAATTACAAAAATTCAAAATTTTCGGGTTTATTACAGGGACAGCAGAGATCCAGTT
TGGTTAATTAACATTATGGCCTTAGGTCACTTCATCTCCATGGGGTTCTTCTTCTGATTTTCTAGAAAAT
GAGATGGGGGTGCAGAGAGCTTCCTCAGTGACCTGCCCAGGGTCACATCAGAAATGTCAGAGCTAGAACT
TGAACTCAGATTACTAATCTTAAATTCCATGCCTTGGGGGCATGCAAGTACGATATACAGAAGGAGTGAA
CTCATTAGGGCAGATGACCAATGAGTTTAGGAAAGAAGAGTCCAGGGCAGGGTACATCTACACCACCCGC
CCAGCCCTGGGTGAGTCCAGCCACGTTCACCTCATTATAGTTGCCTCTCTCCAGTCCTACCTTGACGGGA
AGCACAAGCAGAAACTGGGACAGGAGCCCCAGGAGACCAAATCTTCATGGTCCCTCTGGGAGGATGGGTG
GGGAGAGCTGTGGCAGAGGCCTCAGGAGGGGCCCTGCTGCTCAGTGGTGACAGATAGGGGTGAGAAAGCA
GACAGAGTCATTCCGTCAGCATTCTGGGTCTGTTTGGTACTTCTTCTCACGCTAAGGTGGCGGTGTGATA
TGCACAATGGCTAAAAAGCAGGGAGAGCTGGAAAGAAACAAGGACAGAGACAGAGGCCAAGTCAACCAGA
CCAATTCCCAGAGGAAGCAAAGAAACCATTACAGAGACTACAAGGGGGAAGGGAAGGAGAGATGAATTAG
CTTCCCCTGTAAACCTTAGAACCCAGCTGTTGCCAGGGCAACGGGGCAATACCTGTCTCTTCAGAGGAGA
TGAAGTTGCCAGGGTAACTACATCCTGTCTTTCTCAAGGACCATCCCAGAATGTGGCACCCACTAGCCGT
TACCATAGCAACTGCCTCTTTGCCCCACTTAATCCCATCCCGTCTGTTAAAAGGGCCCTATAGTTGGAGG
TGGGGGAGGTAGGAAGAGCGATGATCACTTGTGGACTAAGTTTGTTCACATCCCCTTCTCCAACCCCCTC
AGTACATCACCCTGGGAGAACAAGGTCCACTTGCTTCTGGGCCCACACAGTCCTGCAGTATTGTGTATAT
AAGGCCAGGGCAACGGAGGAGCAGGTTTTGAAGTGAAAGGCAGGCAGGTGTTGGGGAGGCAGTTACCGGG
GCAACGGGAACAGGGCGTTTCGGAGGTGGTTGCCATGGGGACCTGGATGCTGACGAAGGCTCGCGAGGCT
GTGAGCAGCCACAGTGCCCTGCTCAGAAGCCCCAAGCTCGTCAATCAAGCTGGTTCTCCATTTGCACTCA
GGAGCACGGGCAGGCGAGTGGCCCCTAGTTCTGGGGGCAGCGGGGGATCCGCCACCATGGACTATGGCGG
CGCTTTGTCTGCCGTCGGACGCGAACTTTTGTTCGTTACTAATCCTGTGGTGGTGAACGGGTCCGTCCTG
GTCCCTGAGGATCAATGTTACTGTGCCGGATGGATTGAATCTCGCGGCACGAACGGCGCTCAGACCGCGT
CAAATGTCCTGCAGTGGCTTGCAGCAGGATTCAGCATTTTGCTGCTGATGTTCTATGCCTACCAAACCTG
GAAATCTACATGCGGCTGGGAGGAGATCTATGTGTGCGCCATTGAAATGGTTAAGGTGATTCTCGAGTTC
TTTTTTGAGTTTAAGAATCCCTCTATGCTCTACCTTGCCACAGGACACCGGGTGCAGTGGCTGCGCTATG
CAGAGTGGCTGCTCACTTGTCCTGTCATCCTTATCCACCTGAGCAACCTCACCGGCCTGAGCAACGACTA
CAGCAGGAGAACCATGGGACTCCTTGTCTCAGACATCGGGACTATCGTGTGGGGGGCTACCAGCGCCATG
GCAACCGGCTATGTTAAAGTCATCTTCTTTTGTCTTGGATTGTGCTATGGCGCGAACACATTTTTTCACG
CCGCCAAAGCATATATCGAGGGTTATCATACTGTGCCAAAGGGTCGGTGCCGCCAGGTCGTGACCGGCAT
GGCATGGCTGTTTTTCGTGAGCTGGGGTATGTTCCCAATTCTCTTCATTTTGGGGCCCGAAGGTTTTGGC
GTCCTGAGCGTCTATGGCTCCACCGTAGGTCACACGATTATTGATCTGATGAGTAAAAATTGTTGGGGGT
TGTTGGGACACTACCTGCGCGTCCTGATCCACGAGCACATATTGATTCACGGAGATATCCGCAAAACCAC
CAAACTGAACATCGGCGGAACGGAGATCGAGGTCGAGACTCTCGTCGAAGACGAAGCCGAGGCCGGAGCC
GTGCCAGCGGCACCGGTAGTAGCAGTGAGCAAGGGCGAGGAGCTGTTCACCGGGGTGGTGCCCATCCTGG
TCGAGCTGGACGGCGACGTAAACGGCCACAAGTTCAGCGTGTCCGGCGAGGGCGAGGGCGATGCCACCTA
CGGCAAGCTGACCCTGAAGTTCATTTGCACCACCGGCAAGCTGCCCGTGCCCTGGCCCACCCTCGTGACC
ACCCTGACCTACGGCGTGCAGTGCTTCAGCCGCTACCCCGACCACATGAAGCAGCACGACTTCTTCAAGT
CCGCCATGCCCGAAGGCTACGTCCAGGAGCGCACCATCTTCTTCAAGGACGACGGCAACTACAAGACCCG
CGCCGAGGTGAAGTTCGAGGGCGACACCCTGGTGAACCGCATCGAGCTGAAGGGCATCGACTTCAAGGAG
GACGGCAACATCCTGGGGCACAAGCTGGAGTACAACTACAACAGCCACAACGTCTATATCATGGCCGACA
AGCAGAAGAACGGCATCAAGGTGAACTTCAAGATCCGCCACAACATCGAGGACGGCAGCGTGCAGCTCGC
CGACCACTACCAGCAGAACACCCCCATCGGCGACGGCCCCGTGCTGCTGCCCGACAACCACTACCTGAGC
ACCCAGTCCGCCCTGAGCAAAGACCCCAACGAGAAGCGCGATCACATGGTCCTGCTGGAGTTCGTGACCG
CCGCCGGGATCACTCTCGGCATGGACGAGCTGTACAAGTAAGAATTCGATATCAAGCTTATCGATAATCA
ACCTCTGGATTACAAAATTTGTGAAAGATTGACTGGTATTCTTAACTATGTTGCTCCTTTTACGCTATGT
GGATACGCTGCTTTAATGCCTTTGTATCATGCTATTGCTTCCCGTATGGCTTTCATTTTCTCCTCCTTGT
ATAAATCCTGGTTGCTGTCTCTTTATGAGGAGTTGTGGCCCGTTGTCAGGCAACGTGGCGTGGTGTGCAC
TGTGTTTGCTGACGCAACCCCCACTGGTTGGGGCATTGCCACCACCTGTCAGCTCCTTTCCGGGACTTTC
GCTTTCCCCCTCCCTATTGCCACGGCGGAACTCATCGCCGCCTGCCTTGCCCGCTGCTGGACAGGGGCTC
GGCTGTTGGGCACTGACAATTCCGTGGTGTTGTCGGGGAAATCATCGTCCTTTCCTTGGCTGCTCGCCTG
TGTTGCCACCTGGATTCTGCGCGGGACGTCCTTCTGCTACGTCCCTTCGGCCCTCAATCCAGCGGACCTT
CCTTCCCGCGGCCTGCTGCCGGCTCTGCGGCCTCTTCCGCGTCTTCGCCTTCGCCCTCAGACGAGTCGGA
TCTCCCTTTGGGCCGCCTCCCCGCATCGATACCGTCGACCTCGAGACCTAGAAAAACATGGAGCAATCAC
AAGTAGCAATACAGCAGCTACCAATGCTGATTGTGCCTGGCTAGAAGCACAAGAGGAGGAGGAGGTGGGT
TTTCCAGTCACACCTCAGGTACCTTTAAGACCAATGACTTACAAGGCAGCTGTAGATCTTAGCCACTTTT
TAAAAGAAAAGGGGGGACTGGAAGGGCTAATTCACTCCCAACGAAGACAAGATATCCTTGATCTGTGGAT
CTACCACACACAAGGCTACTTCCCTGATTGGCAGAACTACACACCAGGGCCAGGGATCAGATATCCACTG
ACCTTTGGATGGTGCTACAAGCTAGTACCAGTTGAGCAAGAGAAGGTAGAAGAAGCCAATGAAGGAGAGA
ACACCCGCTTGTTACACCCTGTGAGCCTGCATGGGATGGATGACCCGGAGAGAGAAGTATTAGAGTGGAG
GTTTGACAGCCGCCTAGCATTTCATCACATGGCCCGAGAGCTGCATCCGGACTGTACTGGGTCTCTCTGG
TTAGACCAGATCTGAGCCTGGGAGCTCTCTGGCTAACTAGGGAACCCACTGCTTAAGCCTCAATAAAGCT
TGCCTTGAGTGCTTCAAGTAGTGTGTGCCCGTCTGTTGTGTGACTCTGGTAACTAGAGATCCCTCAGACC
CTTTTAGTCAGTGTGGAAAATCTCTAGCAGGGCCCGTTTAAACCCGCTGATCAGCCTCGACTGTGCCTTC
TAGTTGCCAGCCATCTGTTGTTTGCCCCTCCCCCGTGCCTTCCTTGACCCTGGAAGGTGCCACTCCCACT
GTCCTTTCCTAATAAAATGAGGAAATTGCATCGCATTGTCTGAGTAGGTGTCATTCTATTCTGGGGGGTG
GGGTGGGGCAGGACAGCAAGGGGGAGGATTGGGAAGACAATAGCAGGCATGCTGGGGATGCGGTGGGCTC
TATGGCTTCTGAGGCGGAAAGAACCAGCTGGGGCTCTAGGGGGTATCCCC
[124 nt withheld, positions 7191-7314]
C
[91 nt withheld, positions 7316-7406]
A
[49 nt withheld, positions 7408-7456]
CCTTTGACGTTGGAGTCCACGTTCTTT
[37 nt withheld, positions 7484-7520]
ACCCTATCTCGGTCTATTCTTTTGATTTATAAGGGATTTTGCCGATTTCGGCCTATTGGTTAAAAAATGA
GCTGATTTAACAAAAATTTAACGCGAATTAATTCTGTGGAATGTGTGTCAGTTAGGGTGTGGAAAGTCCC
CAGGCTCCCCAGCAGGCAGAAGTATGCAAAGCATGCATCTCAATTAGTCAGCAACCAGGTGTGGAAAGTC
CCCAGGCTCCCCAGCAGGCAGAAGTATGCAAAGCATGCATCTCAATTAGTCAGCAACCATAGTCCCGCCC
CTAACTCCGCCCATCCCGCCCCTAACTCCGCCCAGTTCCGCCCATTCTCCGCCCCATGGCTGACTAATTT
TTTTTATTTATGCAGAGGCCGAGGCCGCCTCTGCCTCTGAGCTATTCCAGAAGTAGTGAGGAGGCTTTTT
TGGAGGCCTAGGCTTTTGCAAAAAGCTCCCGGGAGCTTGTATATCCATTTTCGGATCTGATCAGCACGTG
TTGACAATTAATCATCGGCATAGTATATCGGCATAGTATAATACGACAAGGTGAGGAACTAAACCATGGC
CAAGTTGACCAGTGCCGTTCCGGTGCTCACCGCGCGCGACGTCGCCGGAGCGGTCGAGTTCTGGACCGAC
CGGCTCGGGTTCTCCCGGGACTTCGTGGAGGACGACTTCGCCGGTGTGGTCCGGGACGACGTGACCCTGT
TCATCAGCGCGGTCCAGGACCAGGTGGTGCCGGACAACACCCTGGCCTGGGTGTGGGTGCGCGGCCTGGA
CGAGCTGTACGCCGAGTGGTCGGAGGTCGTGTCCACGAACTTCCGGGACGCCTCCGGGCCGGCCATGACC
GAGATCGGCGAGCAGCCGTGGGGGCGGGAGTTCGCCCTGCGCGACCCGGCCGGCAACTGCGTGCACTTCG
TGGCCGAGGAGCAGGACTGACACGTGCTACGAGATTTCGATTCCACCGCCGCCTTCTATGAAAGGTTGGG
CTTCGGAATCGTTTTCCGGGACGCCGGCTGGATGATCCTCCAGCGCGGGGATCTCATGCTGGAGTTCTTC
GCCCACCCCAACTTGTTTATTGCAGCTTATAATGGTTACAAATAAAGCAATAGCATCACAAATTTCACAA
ATAAAGCATTTTTTTCACTGCATTCTAGTTGTGGTTTGTCCAAACTCATCAATGTATCTTATCATGTCTG
TATACCGTCGACCTCTAGCTAGAGCTTGGCGTAATCATGGTCATAGCTGTTTCCTGTGTGAAATTGTTAT
CCGCTCACAATTCCACACAACATACGAGCCGGAAGCATAAAGTGTAAAGCCTGGGGTGCCTAATGAGTGA
GCTAACTCACATTAATTGCGTTGCGCTCACTGCCCGCTTTCCAGTCGGGAAACCTGTCGTGCCAGCTGCA
TTAATGAATCGGCCAACGCGCGGGGAGAGGCGGTTTGCGTATTGGGCGCTCTTCCGCTTCCTCGCTCACT
GACTCGCTGCGCTCGGTCGTTCGGCTGCGGCGAGCGGTATCAGCTCACTCAAAGGCGGTAATACGGTTAT
CCACAGAATCAGGGGATAACGCAGGAAAGAACATGTGAGCAAAAGGCCAGCAAAAGGCCAGGAACCGTAA
AAAGGCCGCGTTGCTGGCGTTTTTCCATAGGCTCCGCCCCCCTGACGAGCATCACAAAAATCGACGCTCA
AGTCAGAGGTGGCGAAACCCGACAGGACTATAAAGATACCAGGCGTTTCCCCCTGGAAGCTCCCTCGTGC
GCTCTCCTGTTCCGACCCTGCCGCTTACCGGATACCTGTCCGCCTTTCTCCCTTCGGGAAGCGTGGCGCT
TTCTCATAGCTCACGCTGTAGGTATCTCAGTTCGGTGTAGGTCGTTCGCTCCAAGCTGGGCTGTGTGCAC
GAACCCCCCGTTCAGCCCGACCGCTGCGCCTTATCCGGTAACTATCGTCTTGAGTCCAACCCGGTAAGAC
ACGACTTATCGCCACTGGCAGCAGCCACTGGTAACAGGATTAGCAGAGCGAGGTATGTAGGCGGTGCTAC
AGAGTTCTTGAAGTGGTGGCCTAACTACGGCTACACTAGAAGAACAGTATTTGGTATCTGCGCTCTGCTG
AAGCCAGTTACCTTCGGAAAAAGAGTTGGTAGCTCTTGATCCGGCAAACAAACCACCGCTGGTAGCGGTG
GTTTTTTTGTTTGCAAGCAGCAGATTACGCGCAGAAAAAAAGGATCTCAAGAAGATCCTTTGATCTTTTC
TACGGGGTCTGACGCTCAGTGGAACGAAAACTCACGTTAAGGGATTTTGGTCATGAGATTATCAAAAAGG
ATCTTCACCTAGATCCTTTTAAATTAAAAATGAAGTTTTAAATCAATCTAAAGTATATATGAGTAAACTT
GGTCTGACAGTTACCAATGCTTAATCAGTGAGGCACCTATCTCAGCGATCTGTCTATTTCGTTCATCCAT
AGTTGCCTGACTCCCCGTCGTGTAGATAACTACGATACGGGAGGGCTTACCATCTGGCCCCAGTGCTGCA
ATGATACCGCGAGACCCACGCTCACCGGCTCCAGATTTATCAGCAATAAACCAGCCAGCCGGAAGGGCCG
AGCGCAGAAGTGGTCCTGCAACTTTATCCGCCTCCATCCAGTCTATTAATTGTTGCCGGGAAGCTAGAGT
AAGTAGTTCGCCAGTTAATAGTTTGCGCAACGTTGTTGCCATTGCTACAGGCATCGTGGTGTCACGCTCG
TCGTTTGGTATGGCTTCATTCAGCTCCGGTTCCCAACGATCAAGGCGAGTTACATGATCCCCCATGTTGT
GCAAAAAAGCGGTTAGCTCCTTCGGTCCTCCGATCGTTGTCAGAAGTAAGTTGGCCGCAGTGTTATCACT
CATGGTTATGGCAGCACTGCATAATTCTCTTACTGTCATGCCATCCGTAAGATGCTTTTCTGTGACTGGT
GAGTACTCAACCAAGTCATTCTGAGAATAGTGTATGCGGCGACCGAGTTGCTCTTGCCCGGCGTCAATAC
GGGATAATACCGCGCCACATAGCAGAACTTTAAAAGTGCTCATCATTGGAAAACGTTCTTCGGGGCGAAA
ACTCTCAAGGATCTTACCGCTGTTGAGATCCAGTTCGATGTAACCCACTCGTGCACCCAACTGATCTTCA
GCATCTTTTACTTTCACCAGCGTTTCTGGGTGAGCAAAAACAGGAAGGCAAAATGCCGCAAAAAAGGGAA
TAAGGGCGACACGGAAATGTTGAATACTCATACTCTTCCTTTTTCAATATTATTGAAGCATTTATCAGGG
TTATTGTCTCATGAGCGGATACATATTTGAATGTATTTAGAAAAATAAACAAATAGGGGTTCCGCGCACA
TTTCCCCGAAAAGTGCCACCTGAC
Features (pLannotate 1.2.2; 31 found; start..end, strand, type, name):
     31..83      -  misc_feature   bom (fragment): basis of mobility region from pBR322
    238..617     +  enhancer       CMV enhancer: human cytomegalovirus immediate early enhancer
    618..817     +  promoter       CMV promoter: human cytomegalovirus (CMV) immediate early promoter
    835..1015    +  LTR            5' LTR (truncated): truncated 5' long terminal repeat (LTR) from HIV-1
   1062..1187    +  misc_feature   HIV-1 Ψ: packaging signal of human immunodeficiency virus type 1
   1171..1534    +  CDS            HIV-1 gag (fragment): gag protein from human immunodeficiency virus 1; gag
   1680..1913    +  misc_feature   RRE: The Rev response element (RRE) of HIV-1 allows for Rev-dependent mRNA export from the nucleus to the cytoplasm.
   2290..2390    +  CDS            Rev (fragment): human immunodeficiency virus 1 (HIV-1) Rev protein; rev; enhances nuclear export of unspliced and incompletely spliced viral mRNAs
   2440..2557    +  misc_feature   cPPT/CTS: central polypurine tract and central termination sequence of HIV-1
   2602..3891    +  promoter       CaMKII promoter: promoter for the mouse calcium/calmodulin-dependent kinase II α subunit
   3907..4833    +  CDS            ChR2(H134R): H134R mutant of an N-terminal fragment of channelrhodopsin-2 from the alga Chlamydomonas reinhardtii (Nagel et al., 2005) blue light-activated cation channel
   4855..5571    +  CDS            EGFP: the original enhanced GFP (Yang et al., 1996) mammalian codon-optimized
   5572..5596    +  misc_feature   MCS (fragment): pBluescript multiple cloning site
   5596..6184    +  misc_feature   WPRE: woodchuck hepatitis virus posttranscriptional regulatory element
   6121..6702    +  CDS            nef (fragment): NEF_HV1H2 - Experimental evidence at protein level: Swiss-Prot protein existence level 1. Extracellular Nef protein targets CD4(+) T-lymphocytes for apoptosis by interacting with CXCR4 surface receptors. From Human immunodeficiency virus type 1 group M subtype B (isolate HXB2) (HIV-1).
   6709..6889    +  LTR            5' LTR (truncated): truncated 5' long terminal repeat (LTR) from HIV-1
   6921..7145    +  polyA_signal   bGH poly(A) signal: bovine growth hormone polyadenylation signal
   7149..7170    +  promoter       SV40 promoter (fragment): SV40 enhancer and early promoter
   7191..7619    +  rep_origin     f1 ori (sequence partly withheld): f1 bacteriophage origin of replication; arrow indicates direction of (+) strand synthesis
   7633..7962    +  promoter       SV40 promoter: SV40 enhancer and early promoter
   8010..8057    +  promoter       EM7 promoter: synthetic bacterial promoter&nbsp
   8076..8450    +  CDS            BleoR: antibiotic-binding protein; Sh ble from Streptoalloteichus hindustanus; confers resistance to bleomycin, phleomycin, and Zeocin™
   8460..8585    +  CDS            ble (fragment): BLE_KLEPN - Experimental evidence at protein level: Swiss-Prot protein existence level 1. Binding protein with a strong affinity to the bleomycin family of antibiotics. Binds to CL990; an antimitotic-antibiotic compound. From Klebsiella pneumoniae.
   8580..8701    +  polyA_signal   SV40 poly(A) signal: SV40 polyadenylation signal
   8772..8794    -  protein_bind   lac operator (fragment): The lac repressor binds to the lac operator to inhibit transcription in E. coli. This inhibition can be relieved by adding lactose or isopropyl-β-D-thiogalactopyranoside (IPTG). lac repressor encoded by lacI
   8798..8828    -  promoter       lac promoter: promoter for the E. coli lac operon
   8843..8864    -  protein_bind   CAP binding site: CAP binding activates transcription in the presence of cAMP. E. coli catabolite activator protein
   8877..8969    -  CDS            lacI (fragment): lac repressor; lacI; The lac repressor binds to the lac operator to inhibit transcription in E. coli. This inhibition can be relieved by adding lactose or isopropyl-β-D-thiogalactopyranoside (IPTG).
   9152..9740    -  rep_origin     ori: high-copy-number ColE1/pMB1/pBR322/pUC origin of replication
   9911..10771   -  CDS            AmpR: β-lactamase; bla; confers resistance to ampicillin, carbenicillin, and related antibiotics
  10772..10876   -  promoter       AmpR promoter: bla
