[The description below was written by a language model from this plasmid's Addgene catalogue record and pLannotate feature annotations shown in this document.]
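Description:
FCK-ChR2-GFP is an HIV-1-based lentiviral transfer plasmid built on the FCK(1.3)GW backbone for expressing a channelrhodopsin-2–GFP fusion in mammalian neurons. It is propagated in E. coli through a high-copy ColE1/pUC-type origin with ampicillin selection (AmpR under its own bla promoter). Because the repeated LTR sequences are prone to recombination, a recombination-deficient strain such as Stbl3 is recommended. The backbone also carries an f1 origin and an SV40/EM7-driven BleoR cassette (bleomycin/Zeocin resistance) that lies outside the LTR-flanked region, so it would not be packaged into virus.

The viral genome is transcribed from a CMV enhancer/promoter fused to a truncated 5' LTR. It contains the Ψ packaging signal with a partial gag sequence, the Rev response element for Rev-dependent nuclear export, and the cPPT/CTS element that aids nuclear import. A second truncated LTR followed by a bGH polyadenylation signal closes the genome. Within it, a roughly 1.3 kb mouse CaMKIIα promoter drives the payload, favouring expression in excitatory neurons. The payload is an N-terminal fragment of Chlamydomonas reinhardtii channelrhodopsin-2, a blue-light-gated cation channel, cloned between BamHI and AgeI and joined at its C terminus to EGFP. A WPRE downstream enhances transcript stability and expression.

The automated annotation labels the opsin as the H134R variant, whereas the catalogue entry simply lists ChR2, so the exact allele should be checked against the sequence. The construct is used to make lentivirus for light-driven depolarization and spiking of targeted neurons, with GFP fluorescence marking the expressing cells.
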