Addgene plasmid #15814: FCK-ChR2-GFP
Purpose: Lentiviral expression of ChR2-GFP for neuronal excitation
Depositing lab: Edward Boyden. Depositing organization: Massachusetts Institute of Technology. Publication: Millisecond-timescale, genetically targeted optical control of neural activity. Boyden ES, Zhang F, Bamberg E, Nagel G, Deisseroth K. Nat Neurosci. 2005 Sep . 8(9):1263-8. 10.1038/nn1525 PubMed 16116447.
Backbone
  Vector backbone: FCK(1.3)GW
  Backbone manufacturer: Pavel Osten
  Backbone size w/o insert (bp): 9500
  Vector type: Mammalian Expression, Lentiviral
Growth in bacteria
  Bacterial resistance: Ampicillin, 100 μg/mL
  Growth temperature: 37°C
  Growth strain: Stbl3
  Growth instructions: Use recombinase-free E. coli (e.g., Invitrogen's Stbl3)
  Copy number: Unknown
Gene/Insert
  Gene/Insert name: ChR2 (alt name: Channelrhodopsin-2)
  Species: C. reinhardtii
  Insert size (bp): 1000
  Promoter: CaMKII
  Tag / fusion protein: GFP (C terminal on insert)
  Cloning method: Restriction Enzyme; 5′ cloning site BamHI (not destroyed); 3′ cloning site AgeI (not destroyed)
  Sequencing primers: 5′ na
Terms and licenses: Academic/Nonprofit Terms; Industry Terms: Not Available to Industry
Depositor comments: PLEASE CONTACT ED BOYDEN () FOR DETAILS ON THIS REAGENT AND FURTHER REAGENTS IN THIS LINE.
How to cite: FCK-ChR2-GFP was a gift from Edward Boyden (Addgene plasmid # 15814 ; http://n2t.net/addgene:15814 ; RRID:Addgene_15814)
