>Addgene plasmid #15814 | FCK-ChR2-GFP | addgene partial sequence | sequence record 22269 | 15814 with FUGW-Fwd 5'-ATTACAGGGACAGCAGAGATCC
GGCCTTAGGTCACTTCATCTCCATGGGGTTCTTCTTCTGATTTTCTAGAAAATGAGATGGGGGTGCAGAG
AGCTTCCTCAGTGACCTGCCCAGGGTCACATCAGAAATGTCAGAGCTAGAACTTGAACTCAGATTACTAA
TCTTAAATTCCATGCCTTGGGGGCATGCAAGTACGATATACAGAAGGAGTGAACTCATTAGGGCAGATGA
CCAATGAGTTTAGGAAAGAAGAGTCCAGGGCAGGGTACATCTACACCACCCGCCCAGCCCTGGGTGAGTC
CAGCCACGTTCACCTCATTATAGTTGCCTCTCTCCAGTCCTACCTTGACGGGAAGCACAAGCAGAAACTG
GGACAGGAGCCCCAGGAGACCAAATCTTCATGGTCCCTCTGGGAGGATGGGTGGGGAGAGCTGTGGCAGA
GGCCTCAGGAGGGGCCCTGCTGCTCAGTGGTGACAGATAGGGGTGAGAAAGCAGACAGAGTCATTCCGTC
AGCATTCTGGGTCTGTTTGGTACTTCTTCTCACGCTAAGGTGGCGGTGTGATATGCACAATGGCTAAAAA
GCAGGGAGAGCTGGAAAGAAACAAGGACAGAGACAGAGGCCAAGTCAACCAGACCAATTCCCAGAGGAAG
CAAAGAAACCATTACAGAGACTACAAGGGGGAAGGGAAGGAGAGATGAATTAGCTTCCCCTGTAAACCTT
AGAACCCAGCTGTTGCCAGGGCAACGGGGCAATACCTGTCTCTTCAGAGGAGATGAAGTTGCCAGGGTAA
CTACATCCTGTCTTTCTCAAGGACCATCCCAGAATGTGGCACCCACTAGCCGTTACCATAGCAACTGCCT
CTTTGCCCCACTTAATCCCATC
