>Addgene plasmid #15814 | FCK-ChR2-GFP | addgene partial sequence | sequence record 64077 | EGFP-N
TGCTACTACCGGTGCCGCTGGCACGGCTCCGGCCTCGGCTTCGTCTTCGACGAGAGTCTCGACCTCGATC
TCCGTTCCGCCGATGTTCAGTTTGGTGGTTTTGCGGATATCTCCGTGAATCAATATGTGCTCGTGGATCA
GGACGCGCAGGTAGTGTCCCAACAACCCCCAACAATTTTTACTCATCAGATCAATAATCGTGTGACCTAC
GGTGGAGCCATAGACGCTCAGGACGCCAAAACCTTCGGGCCCCAAAATGAAGAGAATTGGGAACATACCC
CAGCTCACGAAAAACAGCCATGCCATGCCGGTCACGACCTGGCGGCACCGACCCTTTGGCACAGTATGAT
AACCCTCGATATATGCTTTGGCGGCGTGAAAAAATGTGTTCGCGCCATAGCACAATCCAAGACAAAAGAA
GATGACTTTAACATAGCCGGTTGCCATGGCGCTGGTAGCCCCCCACACGATAGTCCCGATGTCTGAGACA
AGGAGTCCCATGGTTCTCCTGCTGTAGTCGTTGCTCAGGCCGGTGAGGTTGCTCAGGTGGATAAGGATGA
CAGGACAAGTGAGCAGCCACTCTGCATAGCGCAGCCACTGCACCCGGTGTCCTGTGGCAAGGTAGAGCAT
AGAGGGATTCTTAAACTCAAAAAAGAACTCGAGAATCACCTTAACCATTTCAATGGCGCACACATAGATC
TCCTCCCAGCCGCATGTAGATTTCCAGGTTTGGTAGGCATAGAACATCAGCAGCAAAATGCTGAATCCTG
CTGCAAGCCACTGCAGGACATTTGACGCGGTCTGAGCGCCGTTCGTGCCGCGAGATTCAATCCATCCGGC
ACAGTAACATTGATCCTCAGGGACCAGGACGGACCCGTTCACCACCACAGGATTAGTAACGAA
