>Addgene plasmid #15814 | FCK-ChR2-GFP | addgene partial sequence | sequence record 64633 | EXFP-R 5'-GTCTTGTAGTTGCCGTCGTC-3'
CGCTCCTGGACGTAGCCTTCGGGCATGGCGGACTTGAAGAAGTCGTGCTGCTTCATGTGGTCGGGGTAGC
GGCTGAAGCACTGCACGCCGTAGGTCAGGGTGGTCACGAGGGTGGGCCAGGGCACGGGCAGCTTGCCGGT
GGTGCAAATGAACTTCAGGGTCAGCTTGCCGTAGGTGGCATCGCCCTCGCCCTCGCCGGACACGCTGAAC
TTGTGGCCGTTTACGTCGCCGTCCAGCTCGACCAGGATGGGCACCACCCCGGTGAACAGCTCCTCGCCCT
TGCTCACTGCTACTACCGGTGCCGCTGGCACGGCTCCGGCCTCGGCTTCGTCTTCGACGAGAGTCTCGAC
CTCGATCTCCGTTCCGCCGATGTTCAGTTTGGTGGTTTTGCGGATATCTCCGTGAATCAATATGTGCTCG
TGGATCAGGACGCGCAGGTAGTGTCCCAACAACCCCCAACAATTTTTACTCATCAGATCAATAATCGTGT
GACCTACGGTGGAGCCATAGACGCTCAGGACGCCAAAACCTTCGGGCCCCAAAATGAAGAGAATTGGGAA
CATACCCCAGCTCACGAAAAACAGCCATGCCATGCCGGTCACGACCTGGCGGCACCGACCCTTTGGCACA
GTATGATAACCCTCGATATATGCTTTGGCGGCGTGAAAAAATGTGTTCGCGCCATAGCACAATCCAAGAC
AAAAGAAGATGACTTTAACATAGCCGGTTGCCATGGCGCTGGTAGCCCCCCACACGATAGTCCCGATGTC
TGAGACAAGGAGTCCCATGGTTCTCCTGCTGTAGTCGTTGCTCAGGCCGGTGAGGTTGCTCAGGTGGATA
AGGATGACAGGACAAGTGAGCAGCCACTCTGCATAGCGCAGCCACTG
