>Addgene plasmid #15814 | FCK-ChR2-GFP | addgene partial sequence | sequence record 135113 | mCaMKIIapro-F 5'-gcctctttgccccacttaat-3'
GGGCCCTATAGTTGGAGGTGGGGGAGGTAGGAAGAGCGATGATCACTTGTGGACTAAGTTTGTTCGCATC
CCCTTCTCCAACCCCCTCAGTACATCACCCTGGGGGAACAGGGTCCACTTGCTCCTGGGCCCACACAGTC
CTGCAGTATTGTGTATATAAGGCCAGGGCAAAGAGGAGCAGGTTTTAAAGTGAAAGGCAGGCAGGTGTTG
GGGAGGCAGTTACCGGGGCAACGGGAACAGGGCGTTTCGGAGGTGGTTGCCATGGGGACCTGGATGCTGA
CGAAGGCTCGCGAGGCTGTGAGCAGCCACAGTGCCCTGCTCAGAAGCCCCAAGCTCGTCAGTCAAGCCGG
TTCTCCGTTTGCACTCAGGAGCACGGGCAGGCGAGTGGCCCCTAGTTCTGGGGGCAGCGGGGGATCCGCC
ACCATGGACTATGGCGGCGCTTTGTCTGCCGTCGGACGCGAACTTTTGT
